>Addgene plasmid #124299 | pLC-Flag-UBE2G1 sg2R-P2A-Hygro | depositor full sequence | sequence record 237250 | pLC-Flag-UBE2G1 sg2R-P2A-Hygro sequence 8082 bps
AAAAAGCCTGAACTCACCGCGACGTCTGTCGAGAAGTTTCTGATCGAAAAGTTCGACAGCGTCTCCGACC
TGATGCAGCTCTCGGAGGGCGAAGAATCTCGTGCTTTCAGCTTCGATGTAGGAGGGCGTGGATATGTCCT
GCGGGTAAATAGCTGCGCCGATGGTTTCTACAAAGATCGTTATGTTTATCGGCACTTTGCATCGGCCGCG
CTCCCGATTCCGGAAGTGCTTGACATTGGGGAATTCAGCGAGAGCCTGACCTATTGCATCTCCCGCCGTG
CACAGGGTGTCACGTTGCAAGACCTGCCTGAAACCGAACTGCCCGCTGTTCTGCAGCCGGTCGCGGAGGC
CATGGATGCGATCGCTGCGGCCGATCTTAGCCAGACGAGCGGGTTCGGCCCATTCGGACCGCAAGGAATC
GGTCAATACACTACATGGCGTGATTTCATATGCGCGATTGCTGATCCCCATGTGTATCACTGGCAAACTG
TGATGGACGACACCGTCAGTGCGTCCGTCGCGCAGGCTCTCGATGAGCTGATGCTTTGGGCCGAGGACTG
CCCCGAAGTCCGGCACCTCGTGCACGCGGATTTCGGCTCCAACAATGTCCTGACGGACAATGGCCGCATA
ACAGCGGTCATTGACTGGAGCGAGGCGATGTTCGGGGATTCCCAATACGAGGTCGCCAACATCTTCTTCT
GGAGGCCGTGGTTGGCTTGTATGGAGCAGCAGACGCGCTACTTCGAGCGGAGGCATCCGGAGCTTGCAGG
ATCGCCGCGGCTCCGGGCGTATATGCTCCGCATTGGTCTTGACCAACTCTATCAGAGCTTGGTTGACGGC
AATTTCGATGATGCAGCTTGGGCGCAGGGTCGATGCGACGCAATCGTCCGATCCGGAGCCGGGACTGTCG
GGCGTACACAAATCGCCCGCAGAAGCGCGGCCGTCTGGACCGATGGCTGTGTAGAAGTACTCGCCGATAG
TGGAAACCGACGCCCCAGCACTCGTCCGAGGGCAAAGGAATAGGAATTCGTCGAGGGACCTAATAACTTC
GTATAGCATACATTATACGAAGTTATACATGTTTAAGGGTTCCGGTTCCACTAGGTACAATTCGATATCA
AGCTTATCGATAATCAACCTCTGGATTACAAAATTTGTGAAAGATTGACTGGTATTCTTAACTATGTTGC
TCCTTTTACGCTATGTGGATACGCTGCTTTAATGCCTTTGTATCATGCTATTGCTTCCCGTATGGCTTTC
ATTTTCTCCTCCTTGTATAAATCCTGGTTGCTGTCTCTTTATGAGGAGTTGTGGCCCGTTGTCAGGCAAC
GTGGCGTGGTGTGCACTGTGTTTGCTGACGCAACCCCCACTGGTTGGGGCATTGCCACCACCTGTCAGCT
CCTTTCCGGGACTTTCGCTTTCCCCCTCCCTATTGCCACGGCGGAACTCATCGCCGCCTGCCTTGCCCGC
TGCTGGACAGGGGCTCGGCTGTTGGGCACTGACAATTCCGTGGTGTTGTCGGGGAAATCATCGTCCTTTC
CTTGGCTGCTCGCCTGTGTTGCCACCTGGATTCTGCGCGGGACGTCCTTCTGCTACGTCCCTTCGGCCCT
CAATCCAGCGGACCTTCCTTCCCGCGGCCTGCTGCCGGCTCTGCGGCCTCTTCCGCGTCTTCGCCTTCGC
CCTCAGACGAGTCGGATCTCCCTTTGGGCCGCCTCCCCGCATCGATACCGTCGACCTCGATCGAGACCTA
GAAAAACATGGAGCAATCACAAGTAGCAATACAGCAGCTACCAATGCTGATTGTGCCTGGCTAGAAGCAC
AAGAGGAGGAGGAGGTGGGTTTTCCAGTCACACCTCAGGTACCTTTAAGACCAATGACTTACAAGGCAGC
TGTAGATCTTAGCCACTTTTTAAAAGAAAAGGGGGGACTGGAAGGGCTAATTCACTCCCAACGAAGACAA
GATATCCTTGATCTGTGGATCTACCACACACAAGGCTACTTCCCTGATTGGCAGAACTACACACCAGGGC
CAGGGATCAGATATCCACTGACCTTTGGATGGTGCTACAAGCTAGTACCAGTTGAGCAAGAGAAGGTAGA
AGAAGCCAATGAAGGAGAGAACACCCGCTTGTTACACCCTGTGAGCCTGCATGGGATGGATGACCCGGAG
AGAGAAGTATTAGAGTGGAGGTTTGACAGCCGCCTAGCATTTCATCACATGGCCCGAGAGCTGCATCCGG
ACTGTACTGGGTCTCTCTGGTTAGACCAGATCTGAGCCTGGGAGCTCTCTGGCTAACTAGGGAACCCACT
GCTTAAGCCTCAATAAAGCTTGCCTTGAGTGCTTCAAGTAGTGTGTGCCCGTCTGTTGTGTGACTCTGGT
AACTAGAGATCCCTCAGACCCTTTTAGTCAGTGTGGAAAATCTCTAGCAGCATGTGAGCAAAAGGCCAGC
AAAAGGCCAGGAACCGTAAAAAGGCCGCGTTGCTGGCGTTTTTCCATAGGCTCCGCCCCCCTGACGAGCA
TCACAAAAATCGACGCTCAAGTCAGAGGTGGCGAAACCCGACAGGACTATAAAGATACCAGGCGTTTCCC
CCTGGAAGCTCCCTCGTGCGCTCTCCTGTTCCGACCCTGCCGCTTACCGGATACCTGTCCGCCTTTCTCC
CTTCGGGAAGCGTGGCGCTTTCTCATAGCTCACGCTGTAGGTATCTCAGTTCGGTGTAGGTCGTTCGCTC
CAAGCTGGGCTGTGTGCACGAACCCCCCGTTCAGCCCGACCGCTGCGCCTTATCCGGTAACTATCGTCTT
GAGTCCAACCCGGTAAGACACGACTTATCGCCACTGGCAGCAGCCACTGGTAACAGGATTAGCAGAGCGA
GGTATGTAGGCGGTGCTACAGAGTTCTTGAAGTGGTGGCCTAACTACGGCTACACTAGAAGAACAGTATT
TGGTATCTGCGCTCTGCTGAAGCCAGTTACCTTCGGAAAAAGAGTTGGTAGCTCTTGATCCGGCAAACAA
ACCACCGCTGGTAGCGGTGGTTTTTTTGTTTGCAAGCAGCAGATTACGCGCAGAAAAAAAGGATCTCAAG
AAGATCCTTTGATCTTTTCTACGGGGTCTGACGCTCAGTGGAACGAAAACTCACGTTAAGGGATTTTGGT
CATGAGATTATCAAAAAGGATCTTCACCTAGATCCTTTTAAATTAAAAATGAAGTTTTAAATCAATCTAA
AGTATATATGAGTAAACTTGGTCTGACAGTTACCAATGCTTAATCAGTGAGGCACCTATCTCAGCGATCT
GTCTATTTCGTTCATCCATAGTTGCCTGACTCCCCGTCGTGTAGATAACTACGATACGGGAGGGCTTACC
ATCTGGCCCCAGTGCTGCAATGATACCGCGAGACCCACGCTCACCGGCTCCAGATTTATCAGCAATAAAC
CAGCCAGCCGGAAGGGCCGAGCGCAGAAGTGGTCCTGCAACTTTATCCGCCTCCATCCAGTCTATTAATT
GTTGCCGGGAAGCTAGAGTAAGTAGTTCGCCAGTTAATAGTTTGCGCAACGTTGTTGCCATTGCTACAGG
CATCGTGGTGTCACGCTCGTCGTTTGGTATGGCTTCATTCAGCTCCGGTTCCCAACGATCAAGGCGAGTT
ACATGATCCCCCATGTTGTGCAAAAAAGCGGTTAGCTCCTTCGGTCCTCCGATCGTTGTCAGAAGTAAGT
TGGCCGCAGTGTTATCACTCATGGTTATGGCAGCACTGCATAATTCTCTTACTGTCATGCCATCCGTAAG
ATGCTTTTCTGTGACTGGTGAGTACTCAACCAAGTCATTCTGAGAATAGTGTATGCGGCGACCGAGTTGC
TCTTGCCCGGCGTCAATACGGGATAATACCGCGCCACATAGCAGAACTTTAAAAGTGCTCATCATTGGAA
AACGTTCTTCGGGGCGAAAACTCTCAAGGATCTTACCGCTGTTGAGATCCAGTTCGATGTAACCCACTCG
TGCACCCAACTGATCTTCAGCATCTTTTACTTTCACCAGCGTTTCTGGGTGAGCAAAAACAGGAAGGCAA
AATGCCGCAAAAAAGGGAATAAGGGCGACACGGAAATGTTGAATACTCATACTCTTCCTTTTTCAATATT
ATTGAAGCATTTATCAGGGTTATTGTCTCATGAGCGGATACATATTTGAATGTATTTAGAAAAATAAACA
AATAGGGGTTCCGCGCACATTTCCCCGAAAAGTGCCACCTGACGTCGACGGATCGGGAGATCTCCCGATC
CCCTATGGTGCACTCTCAGTACAATCTGCTCTGATGCCGCATAGTTAAGCCAGTATCTGCTCCCTGCTTG
TGTGTTGGAGGTCGCTGAGTAGTGCGCGAGCAAAATTTAAGCTACAACAAGGCAAGGCTTGACCGACAAT
TGCATGAAGAATCTGCTTAGGGTTAGGCGTTTTGCGCTGCTTCGCGATGTACGGGCCAGATATACGCGTT
GACATTGATTATTGACTAGTTATTAATAGTAATCAATTACGGGGTCATTAGTTCATAGCCCATATATGGA
GTTCCGCGTTACATAACTTACGGTAAATGGCCCGCCTGGCTGACCGCCCAACGACCCCCGCCCATTGACG
TCAATAATGACGTATGTTCCCATAGTAACGCCAATAGGGACTTTCCATTGACGTCAATGGGTGGAGTATT
TACGGTAAACTGCCCACTTGGCAGTACATCAAGTGTATCATATGCCAAGTACGCCCCCTATTGACGTCAA
TGACGGTAAATGGCCCGCCTGGCATTATGCCCAGTACATGACCTTATGGGACTTTCCTACTTGGCAGTAC
ATCTACGTATTAGTCATCGCTATTACCATGGTGATGCGGTTTTGGCAGTACATCAATGGGCGTGGATAGC
GGTTTGACTCACGGGGATTTCCAAGTCTCCACCCCATTGACGTCAATGGGAGTTTGTTTTGGCACCAAAA
TCAACGGGACTTTCCAAAATGTCGTAACAACTCCGCCCCATTGACGCAAATGGGCGGTAGGCGTGTACGG
TGGGAGGTCTATATAAGCAGCGCGTTTTGCCTGTACTGGGTCTCTCTGGTTAGACCAGATCTGAGCCTGG
GAGCTCTCTGGCTAACTAGGGAACCCACTGCTTAAGCCTCAATAAAGCTTGCCTTGAGTGCTTCAAGTAG
TGTGTGCCCGTCTGTTGTGTGACTCTGGTAACTAGAGATCCCTCAGACCCTTTTAGTCAGTGTGGAAAAT
CTCTAGCAGTGGCGCCCGAACAGGGACTTGAAAGCGAAAGGGAAACCAGAGGAGCTCTCTCGACGCAGGA
CTCGGCTTGCTGAAGCGCGCACGGCAAGAGGCGAGGGGCGGCGACTGGTGAGTACGCCAAAAATTTTGAC
TAGCGGAGGCTAGAAGGAGAGAGATGGGTGCGAGAGCGTCAGTATTAAGCGGGGGAGAATTAGATCGCGA
TGGGAAAAAATTCGGTTAAGGCCAGGGGGAAAGAAAAAATATAAATTAAAACATATAGTATGGGCAAGCA
GGGAGCTAGAACGATTCGCAGTTAATCCTGGCCTGTTAGAAACATCAGAAGGCTGTAGACAAATACTGGG
ACAGCTACAACCATCCCTTCAGACAGGATCAGAAGAACTTAGATCATTATATAATACAGTAGCAACCCTC
TATTGTGTGCATCAAAGGATAGAGATAAAAGACACCAAGGAAGCTTTAGACAAGATAGAGGAAGAGCAAA
ACAAAAGTAAGACCACCGCACAGCAAGCGGCCGGCCGCGCTGATCTTCAGACCTGGAGGAGGAGATATGA
GGGACAATTGGAGAAGTGAATTATATAAATATAAAGTAGTAAAAATTGAACCATTAGGAGTAGCACCCAC
CAAGGCAAAGAGAAGAGTGGTGCAGAGAGAAAAAAGAGCAGTGGGAATAGGAGCTTTGTTCCTTGGGTTC
TTGGGAGCAGCAGGAAGCACTATGGGCGCAGCGTCAATGACGCTGACGGTACAGGCCAGACAATTATTGT
CTGGTATAGTGCAGCAGCAGAACAATTTGCTGAGGGCTATTGAGGCGCAACAGCATCTGTTGCAACTCAC
AGTCTGGGGCATCAAGCAGCTCCAGGCAAGAATCCTGGCTGTGGAAAGATACCTAAAGGATCAACAGCTC
CTGGGGATTTGGGGTTGCTCTGGAAAACTCATTTGCACCACTGCTGTGCCTTGGAATGCTAGTTGGAGTA
ATAAATCTCTGGAACAGATTTGGAATCACACGACCTGGATGGAGTGGGACAGAGAAATTAACAATTACAC
AAGCTTAATACACTCCTTAATTGAAGAATCGCAAAACCAGCAAGAAAAGAATGAACAAGAATTATTGGAA
TTAGATAAATGGGCAAGTTTGTGGAATTGGTTTAACATAACAAATTGGCTGTGGTATATAAAATTATTCA
TAATGATAGTAGGAGGCTTGGTAGGTTTAAGAATAGTTTTTGCTGTACTTTCTATAGTGAATAGAGTTAG
GCAGGGATATTCACCATTATCGTTTCAGACCCACCTCCCAACCCCGAGGGGACCCGACAGGCCCGAAGGA
ATAGAAGAAGAAGGTGGAGAGAGAGACAGAGACAGATCCATTCGATTAGTGAACGGATCGGCACTGCGTG
CGCCAATTCTGCAGACAAATGGCAGTATTCATCCACAATTTTAAAAGAAAAGGGGGGATTGGGGGGTACA
GTGCAGGGGAAAGAATAGTAGACATAATAGCAACAGACATACAAACTAAAGAATTACAAAAACAAATTAC
AAAAATTCAAAATTTTCGGGTTTATTACAGGGACAGCAGAGATCCAGTTTGGTTAGTACCGGGCCCGAGA
GTTAATTAATTAGTTATTAATAGTAATCAATTACGGGGTCATTAGTTCATAGCCCATATATGGAGTTCCG
CGTTACATAACTTACGGTAAATGGCCCGCCTGGCTGACCGCCCAACGACCCCCGCCCATTGACGTCAATA
ATGACGTATGTTCCCATAGTAACGCCAATAGGGACTTTCCATTGACGTCAATGGGTGGAGTATTTACGGT
AAACTGCCCACTTGGCAGTACATCAAGTGTATCATATGCCAAGTACGCCCCCTATTGACGTCAATGACGG
TAAATGGCCCGCCTGGCATTATGCCCAGTACATGACCTTATGGGACTTTCCTACTTGGCAGTACATCTAC
GTATTAGTCATCGCTATTACCATGGTGATGCGGTTTTGGCAGTACATCAATGGGCGTGGATAGCGGTTTG
ACTCACGGGGATTTCCAAGTCTCCACCCCATTGACGTCAATGGGAGTTTGTTTTGGCACCAAAATCAACG
GGACTTTCCAAAATGTCGTAACAACTCCGCCCCATTGACGCAAATGGGCGGTAGGCGTGTACGGTGGGAG
GTCTATATAAGCAGAGCTGGTTTAGTGAACCGTCAGATCCGCTAGCGCTACCGGTCGCCACCATGGATTA
CAAAGACGATGACGATAAGACGGAGCTGCAGTCGGCACTGCTACTGCGAAGACAGCTGGCAGAGCTGAAT
AAGAACCCCGTCGAGGGCTTTTCTGCAGGTTTAATAGATGACAATGATCTCTACCGATGGGAAGTCCTTA
TTATTGGCCCTCCAGATACACTTTATGAAGGTGGTGTTTTTAAGGCTCATCTTACTTTCCCAAAAGATTA
TCCCCTCCGACCTCCTAAAATGAAATTCATTACAGAAATCTGGCACCCAAATGTTGATAAAAATGGTGAT
GTGTGCATTTCTATTCTTCATGAGCCTGGGGAAGATAAGTATGGTTATGAAAAGCCAGAGGAACGCTGGC
TCCCTATCCACACTGTGGAAACCATCATGATTAGTGTCATTTCTATGCTGGCAGACCCTAATGGAGACTC
ACCTGCTAATGTTGATGCTGCGAAAGAATGGAGGGAAGATAGAAATGGAGAATTTAAAAGAAAAGTTGCC
CGCTGTGTAAGAAAAAGCCAAGAGACTGCTTTTGAGGGATCCGGCGCAACAAACTTCTCTCTGCTGAAAC
AAGCCGGAGATGTCGAAGAGAATCCTGGACCG
Features (pLannotate 1.2.2; 22 found; start..end, strand, type, name):
   1043..1076    +  protein_bind   loxP: Cre-mediated recombination occurs in the 8-bp core sequence (GCATACAT). Cre recombinase
   1109..1132    +  misc_feature   MCS (fragment): pBluescript multiple cloning site
   1132..1720    +  misc_feature   WPRE: woodchuck hepatitis virus posttranscriptional regulatory element
   1721..1740    +  misc_feature   MCS (fragment): pBluescript multiple cloning site
   1742..2242    +  CDS            nef (fragment): NEF_HV1LA - Experimental evidence at protein level: Swiss-Prot protein existence level 1. Extracellular Nef protein targets CD4(+) T-lymphocytes for apoptosis by interacting with CXCR4 surface receptors. From Human immunodeficiency virus type 1 group M subtype B (isolate Lai) (HIV-1).
   2249..2429    +  LTR            5' LTR (truncated): truncated 5' long terminal repeat (LTR) from HIV-1
   2491..3079    -  rep_origin     ori: high-copy-number ColE1/pMB1/pBR322/pUC origin of replication
   3250..4110    -  CDS            AmpR: β-lactamase; bla; confers resistance to ampicillin, carbenicillin, and related antibiotics
   4111..4215    -  promoter       AmpR promoter: bla
   4274..4326    -  misc_feature   bom (fragment): basis of mobility region from pBR322
   4481..4860    +  enhancer       CMV enhancer: human cytomegalovirus immediate early enhancer
   4861..5060    +  promoter       CMV promoter: human cytomegalovirus (CMV) immediate early promoter
   5078..5258    +  LTR            5' LTR (truncated): truncated 5' long terminal repeat (LTR) from HIV-1
   5305..5430    +  misc_feature   HIV-1 Ψ: packaging signal of human immunodeficiency virus type 1
   5414..5752    +  CDS            HIV-1 gag (fragment): gag protein from human immunodeficiency virus 1; gag
   5929..6162    +  misc_feature   RRE: The Rev response element (RRE) of HIV-1 allows for Rev-dependent mRNA export from the nucleus to the cytoplasm.
   6539..6639    +  CDS            Rev (fragment): human immunodeficiency virus 1 (HIV-1) Rev protein; rev; enhances nuclear export of unspliced and incompletely spliced viral mRNAs
   6689..6806    +  misc_feature   cPPT/CTS: central polypurine tract and central termination sequence of HIV-1
   6931..7234    +  enhancer       CMV enhancer: human cytomegalovirus immediate early enhancer
   7235..7438    +  promoter       CMV promoter: human cytomegalovirus (CMV) immediate early promoter
   7510..8016    +  CDS            UBE2G1: UB2G1_HUMAN - Also known as UBE2G. Experimental evidence at protein level: Swiss-Prot protein existence level 1. Accepts ubiquitin from the E1 complex and catalyzes its covalent attachment to other proteins. In vitro catalyzes 'Lys-48'-, as well as 'Lys-63'-linked polyubiquitination. May be involved in degradation of muscle-specific proteins. Mediates polyubiquitination of CYP3A4. From Homo sapiens (Human).
   8082..1023    +  CDS            HygR (fragment) (across the origin): aminoglycoside phosphotransferase from E. coli; aph(4)-Ia; confers resistance to hygromycin
