>Addgene plasmid #124299 | pLC-Flag-UBE2G1 sg2R-P2A-Hygro | addgene full sequence | sequence record 244604 | Addgene NGS Result
AAAAAGCCTGAACTCACCGCGACGTCTGTCGAGAAGTTTCTGATCGAAAAGTTCGACAGCGTCTCCGACC
TGATGCAGCTCTCGGAGGGCGAAGAATCTCGTGCTTTCAGCTTCGATGTAGGAGGGCGTGGATATGTCCT
GCGGGTAAATAGCTGCGCCGATGGTTTCTACAAAGATCGTTATGTTTATCGGCACTTTGCATCGGCCGCG
CTCCCGATTCCGGAAGTGCTTGACATTGGGGAATTCAGCGAGAGCCTGACCTATTGCATCTCCCGCCGTG
CACAGGGTGTCACGTTGCAAGACCTGCCTGAAACCGAACTGCCCGCTGTTCTGCAGCCGGTCGCGGAGGC
CATGGATGCGATCGCTGCGGCCGATCTTAGCCAGACGAGCGGGTTCGGCCCATTCGGACCGCAAGGAATC
GGTCAATACACTACATGGCGTGATTTCATATGCGCGATTGCTGATCCCCATGTGTATCACTGGCAAACTG
TGATGGACGACACCGTCAGTGCGTCCGTCGCGCAGGCTCTCGATGAGCTGATGCTTTGGGCCGAGGACTG
CCCCGAAGTCCGGCACCTCGTGCACGCGGATTTCGGCTCCAACAATGTCCTGACGGACAATGGCCGCATA
ACAGCGGTCATTGACTGGAGCGAGGCGATGTTCGGGGATTCCCAATACGAGGTCGCCAACATCTTCTTCT
GGAGGCCGTGGTTGGCTTGTATGGAGCAGCAGACGCGCTACTTCGAGCGGAGGCATCCGGAGCTTGCAGG
ATCGCCGCGGCTCCGGGCGTATATGCTCCGCATTGGTCTTGACCAACTCTATCAGAGCTTGGTTGACGGC
AATTTCGATGATGCAGCTTGGGCGCAGGGTCGATGCGACGCAATCGTCCGATCCGGAGCCGGGACTGTCG
GGCGTACACAAATCGCCCGCAGAAGCGCGGCCGTCTGGACCGATGGCTGTGTAGAAGTACTCGCCGATAG
TGGAAACCGACGCCCCAGCACTCGTCCGAGGGCAAAGGAATAGGAATTCGTCGAGGGACCTAATAACTTC
GTATAGCATACATTATACGAAGTTATACATGTTTAAGGGTTCCGGTTCCACTAGGTACAATTCGATATCA
AGCTTATCGATAATCAACCTCTGGATTACAAAATTTGTGAAAGATTGACTGGTATTCTTAACTATGTTGC
TCCTTTTACGCTATGTGGATACGCTGCTTTAATGCCTTTGTATCATGCTATTGCTTCCCGTATGGCTTTC
ATTTTCTCCTCCTTGTATAAATCCTGGTTGCTGTCTCTTTATGAGGAGTTGTGGCCCGTTGTCAGGCAAC
GTGGCGTGGTGTGCACTGTGTTTGCTGACGCAACCCCCACTGGTTGGGGCATTGCCACCACCTGTCAGCT
CCTTTCCGGGACTTTCGCTTTCCCCCTCCCTATTGCCACGGCGGAACTCATCGCCGCCTGCCTTGCCCGC
TGCTGGACAGGGGCTCGGCTGTTGGGCACTGACAATTCCGTGGTGTTGTCGGGGAAATCATCGTCCTTTC
CTTGGCTGCTCGCCTGTGTTGCCACCTGGATTCTGCGCGGGACGTCCTTCTGCTACGTCCCTTCGGCCCT
CAATCCAGCGGACCTTCCTTCCCGCGGCCTGCTGCCGGCTCTGCGGCCTCTTCCGCGTCTTCGCCTTCGC
CCTCAGACGAGTCGGATCTCCCTTTGGGCCGCCTCCCCGCATCGATACCGTCGACCTCGATCGAGACCTA
GAAAAACATGGAGCAATCACAAGTAGCAATACAGCAGCTACCAATGCTGATTGTGCCTGGCTAGAAGCAC
AAGAGGAGGAGGAGGTGGGTTTTCCAGTCACACCTCAGGTACCTTTAAGACCAATGACTTACAAGGCAGC
TGTAGATCTTAGCCACTTTTTAAAAGAAAAGGGGGGACTGGAAGGGCTAATTCACTCCCAACGAAGACAA
GATATCCTTGATCTGTGGATCTACCACACACAAGGCTACTTCCCTGATTGGCAGAACTACACACCAGGGC
CAGGGATCAGATATCCACTGACCTTTGGATGGTGCTACAAGCTAGTACCAGTTGAGCAAGAGAAGGTAGA
AGAAGCCAATGAAGGAGAGAACACCCGCTTGTTACACCCTGTGAGCCTGCATGGGATGGATGACCCGGAG
AGAGAAGTATTAGAGTGGAGGTTTGACAGCCGCCTAGCATTTCATCACATGGCCCGAGAGCTGCATCCGG
ACTGTACTGGGTCTCTCTGGTTAGACCAGATCTGAGCCTGGGAGCTCTCTGGCTAACTAGGGAACCCACT
GCTTAAGCCTCAATAAAGCTTGCCTTGAGTGCTTCAAGTAGTGTGTGCCCGTCTGTTGTGTGACTCTGGT
AACTAGAGATCCCTCAGACCCTTTTAGTCAGTGTGGAAAATCTCTAGCAGCATGTGAGCAAAAGGCCAGC
AAAAGGCCAGGAACCGTAAAAAGGCCGCGTTGCTGGCGTTTTTCCATAGGCTCCGCCCCCCTGACGAGCA
TCACAAAAATCGACGCTCAAGTCAGAGGTGGCGAAACCCGACAGGACTATAAAGATACCAGGCGTTTCCC
CCTGGAAGCTCCCTCGTGCGCTCTCCTGTTCCGACCCTGCCGCTTACCGGATACCTGTCCGCCTTTCTCC
CTTCGGGAAGCGTGGCGCTTTCTCATAGCTCACGCTGTAGGTATCTCAGTTCGGTGTAGGTCGTTCGCTC
CAAGCTGGGCTGTGTGCACGAACCCCCCGTTCAGCCCGACCGCTGCGCCTTATCCGGTAACTATCGTCTT
GAGTCCAACCCGGTAAGACACGACTTATCGCCACTGGCAGCAGCCACTGGTAACAGGATTAGCAGAGCGA
GGTATGTAGGCGGTGCTACAGAGTTCTTGAAGTGGTGGCCTAACTACGGCTACACTAGAAGAACAGTATT
TGGTATCTGCGCTCTGCTGAAGCCAGTTACCTTCGGAAAAAGAGTTGGTAGCTCTTGATCCGGCAAACAA
ACCACCGCTGGTAGCGGTGGTTTTTTTGTTTGCAAGCAGCAGATTACGCGCAGAAAAAAAGGATCTCAAG
AAGATCCTTTGATCTTTTCTACGGGGTCTGACGCTCAGTGGAACGAAAACTCACGTTAAGGGATTTTGGT
CATGAGATTATCAAAAAGGATCTTCACCTAGATCCTTTTAAATTAAAAATGAAGTTTTAAATCAATCTAA
AGTATATATGAGTAAACTTGGTCTGACAGTTACCAATGCTTAATCAGTGAGGCACCTATCTCAGCGATCT
GTCTATTTCGTTCATCCATAGTTGCCTGACTCCCCGTCGTGTAGATAACTACGATACGGGAGGGCTTACC
ATCTGGCCCCAGTGCTGCAATGATACCGCGAGACCCACGCTCACCGGCTCCAGATTTATCAGCAATAAAC
CAGCCAGCCGGAAGGGCCGAGCGCAGAAGTGGTCCTGCAACTTTATCCGCCTCCATCCAGTCTATTAATT
GTTGCCGGGAAGCTAGAGTAAGTAGTTCGCCAGTTAATAGTTTGCGCAACGTTGTTGCCATTGCTACAGG
CATCGTGGTGTCACGCTCGTCGTTTGGTATGGCTTCATTCAGCTCCGGTTCCCAACGATCAAGGCGAGTT
ACATGATCCCCCATGTTGTGCAAAAAAGCGGTTAGCTCCTTCGGTCCTCCGATCGTTGTCAGAAGTAAGT
TGGCCGCAGTGTTATCACTCATGGTTATGGCAGCACTGCATAATTCTCTTACTGTCATGCCATCCGTAAG
ATGCTTTTCTGTGACTGGTGAGTACTCAACCAAGTCATTCTGAGAATAGTGTATGCGGCGACCGAGTTGC
TCTTGCCCGGCGTCAATACGGGATAATACCGCGCCACATAGCAGAACTTTAAAAGTGCTCATCATTGGAA
AACGTTCTTCGGGGCGAAAACTCTCAAGGATCTTACCGCTGTTGAGATCCAGTTCGATGTAACCCACTCG
TGCACCCAACTGATCTTCAGCATCTTTTACTTTCACCAGCGTTTCTGGGTGAGCAAAAACAGGAAGGCAA
AATGCCGCAAAAAAGGGAATAAGGGCGACACGGAAATGTTGAATACTCATACTCTTCCTTTTTCAATATT
ATTGAAGCATTTATCAGGGTTATTGTCTCATGAGCGGATACATATTTGAATGTATTTAGAAAAATAAACA
AATAGGGGTTCCGCGCACATTTCCCCGAAAAGTGCCACCTGACGTCGACGGATCGGGAGATCTCCCGATC
CCCTATGGTGCACTCTCAGTACAATCTGCTCTGATGCCGCATAGTTAAGCCAGTATCTGCTCCCTGCTTG
TGTGTTGGAGGTCGCTGAGTAGTGCGCGAGCAAAATTTAAGCTACAACAAGGCAAGGCTTGACCGACAAT
TGCATGAAGAATCTGCTTAGGGTTAGGCGTTTTGCGCTGCTTCGCGATGTACGGGCCAGATATACGCGTT
GACATTGATTATTGACTAGTTATTAATAGTAATCAATTACGGGGTCATTAGTTCATAGCCCATATATGGA
GTTCCGCGTTACATAACTTACGGTAAATGGCCCGCCTGGCTGACCGCCCAACGACCCCCGCCCATTGACG
TCAATAATGACGTATGTTCCCATAGTAACGCCAATAGGGACTTTCCATTGACGTCAATGGGTGGAGTATT
TACGGTAAACTGCCCACTTGGCAGTACATCAAGTGTATCATATGCCAAGTACGCCCCCTATTGACGTCAA
TGACGGTAAATGGCCCGCCTGGCATTATGCCCAGTACATGACCTTATGGGACTTTCCTACTTGGCAGTAC
ATCTACGTATTAGTCATCGCTATTACCATGGTGATGCGGTTTTGGCAGTACATCAATGGGCGTGGATAGC
GGTTTGACTCACGGGGATTTCCAAGTCTCCACCCCATTGACGTCAATGGGAGTTTGTTTTGGCACCAAAA
TCAACGGGACTTTCCAAAATGTCGTAACAACTCCGCCCCATTGACGCAAATGGGCGGTAGGCGTGTACGG
TGGGAGGTCTATATAAGCAGCGCGTTTTGCCTGTACTGGGTCTCTCTGGTTAGACCAGATCTGAGCCTGG
GAGCTCTCTGGCTAACTAGGGAACCCACTGCTTAAGCCTCAATAAAGCTTGCCTTGAGTGCTTCAAGTAG
TGTGTGCCCGTCTGTTGTGTGACTCTGGTAACTAGAGATCCCTCAGACCCTTTTAGTCAGTGTGGAAAAT
CTCTAGCAGTGGCGCCCGAACAGGGACTTGAAAGCGAAAGGGAAACCAGAGGAGCTCTCTCGACGCAGGA
CTCGGCTTGCTGAAGCGCGCACGGCAAGAGGCGAGGGGCGGCGACTGGTGAGTACGCCAAAAATTTTGAC
TAGCGGAGGCTAGAAGGAGAGAGATGGGTGCGAGAGCGTCAGTATTAAGCGGGGGAGAATTAGATCGCGA
TGGGAAAAAATTCGGTTAAGGCCAGGGGGAAAGAAAAAATATAAATTAAAACATATAGTATGGGCAAGCA
GGGAGCTAGAACGATTCGCAGTTAATCCTGGCCTGTTAGAAACATCAGAAGGCTGTAGACAAATACTGGG
ACAGCTACAACCATCCCTTCAGACAGGATCAGAAGAACTTAGATCATTATATAATACAGTAGCAACCCTC
TATTGTGTGCATCAAAGGATAGAGATAAAAGACACCAAGGAAGCTTTAGACAAGATAGAGGAAGAGCAAA
ACAAAAGTAAGACCACCGCACAGCAAGCGGCCGGCCGCTGATCTTCAGACCTGGAGGAGGAGATATGAGG
GACAATTGGAGAAGTGAATTATATAAATATAAAGTAGTAAAAATTGAACCATTAGGAGTAGCACCCACCA
AGGCAAAGAGAAGAGTGGTGCAGAGAGAAAAAAGAGCAGTGGGAATAGGAGCTTTGTTCCTTGGGTTCTT
GGGAGCAGCAGGAAGCACTATGGGCGCAGCGTCAATGACGCTGACGGTACAGGCCAGACAATTATTGTCT
GGTATAGTGCAGCAGCAGAACAATTTGCTGAGGGCTATTGAGGCGCAACAGCATCTGTTGCAACTCACAG
TCTGGGGCATCAAGCAGCTCCAGGCAAGAATCCTGGCTGTGGAAAGATACCTAAAGGATCAACAGCTCCT
GGGGATTTGGGGTTGCTCTGGAAAACTCATTTGCACCACTGCTGTGCCTTGGAATGCTAGTTGGAGTAAT
AAATCTCTGGAACAGATTTGGAATCACACGACCTGGATGGAGTGGGACAGAGAAATTAACAATTACACAA
GCTTAATACACTCCTTAATTGAAGAATCGCAAAACCAGCAAGAAAAGAATGAACAAGAATTATTGGAATT
AGATAAATGGGCAAGTTTGTGGAATTGGTTTAACATAACAAATTGGCTGTGGTATATAAAATTATTCATA
ATGATAGTAGGAGGCTTGGTAGGTTTAAGAATAGTTTTTGCTGTACTTTCTATAGTGAATAGAGTTAGGC
AGGGATATTCACCATTATCGTTTCAGACCCACCTCCCAACCCCGAGGGGACCCGACAGGCCCGAAGGAAT
AGAAGAAGAAGGTGGAGAGAGAGACAGAGACAGATCCATTCGATTAGTGAACGGATCGGCACTGCGTGCG
CCAATTCTGCAGACAAATGGCAGTATTCATCCACAATTTTAAAAGAAAAGGGGGGATTGGGGGGTACAGT
GCAGGGGAAAGAATAGTAGACATAATAGCAACAGACATACAAACTAAAGAATTACAAAAACAAATTACAA
AAATTCAAAATTTTCGGGTTTATTACAGGGACAGCAGAGATCCAGTTTGGTTAGTACCGGGCCCGAGAGT
TAATTAATTAGTTATTAATAGTAATCAATTACGGGGTCATTAGTTCATAGCCCATATATGGAGTTCCGCG
TTACATAACTTACGGTAAATGGCCCGCCTGGCTGACCGCCCAACGACCCCCGCCCATTGACGTCAATAAT
GACGTATGTTCCCATAGTAACGCCAATAGGGACTTTCCATTGACGTCAATGGGTGGAGTATTTACGGTAA
ACTGCCCACTTGGCAGTACATCAAGTGTATCATATGCCAAGTACGCCCCCTATTGACGTCAATGACGGTA
AATGGCCCGCCTGGCATTATGCCCAGTACATGACCTTATGGGACTTTCCTACTTGGCAGTACATCTACGT
ATTAGTCATCGCTATTACCATGGTGATGCGGTTTTGGCAGTACATCAATGGGCGTGGATAGCGGTTTGAC
TCACGGGGATTTCCAAGTCTCCACCCCATTGACGTCAATGGGAGTTTGTTTTGGCACCAAAATCAACGGG
ACTTTCCAAAATGTCGTAACAACTCCGCCCCATTGACGCAAATGGGCGGTAGGCGTGTACGGTGGGAGGT
CTATATAAGCAGAGCTGGTTTAGTGAACCGTCAGATCCGCTAGCGCTACCGGTCGCCACCATGGATTACA
AAGACGATGACGATAAGACGGAGCTGCAGTCGGCACTGCTACTGCGAAGACAGCTGGCAGAGCTGAATAA
GAACCCCGTCGAGGGCTTTTCTGCAGGTTTAATAGATGACAATGATCTCTACCGATGGGAAGTCCTTATT
ATTGGCCCTCCAGATACACTTTATGAAGGTGGTGTTTTTAAGGCTCATCTTACTTTCCCAAAAGATTATC
CCCTCCGACCTCCTAAAATGAAATTCATTACAGAAATCTGGCACCCAAATGTTGATAAAAATGGTGATGT
GTGCATTTCTATTCTTCATGAGCCTGGGGAAGATAAGTATGGTTATGAAAAGCCAGAGGAACGCTGGCTC
CCTATCCACACTGTGGAAACCATCATGATTAGTGTCATTTCTATGCTGGCAGACCCTAATGGAGACTCAC
CTGCTAATGTTGATGCTGCGAAAGAATGGAGGGAAGATAGAAATGGAGAATTTAAAAGAAAAGTTGCCCG
CTGTGTAAGAAAAAGCCAAGAGACTGCTTTTGAGGGATCCGGCGCAACAAACTTCTCTCTGCTGAAACAA
GCCGGAGATGTCGAAGAGAATCCTGGACCG
Features (pLannotate 1.2.2; 22 found; start..end, strand, type, name):
   1043..1076    +  protein_bind   loxP: Cre-mediated recombination occurs in the 8-bp core sequence (GCATACAT). Cre recombinase
   1109..1132    +  misc_feature   MCS (fragment): pBluescript multiple cloning site
   1132..1720    +  misc_feature   WPRE: woodchuck hepatitis virus posttranscriptional regulatory element
   1721..1740    +  misc_feature   MCS (fragment): pBluescript multiple cloning site
   1742..2242    +  CDS            nef (fragment): NEF_HV1LA - Experimental evidence at protein level: Swiss-Prot protein existence level 1. Extracellular Nef protein targets CD4(+) T-lymphocytes for apoptosis by interacting with CXCR4 surface receptors. From Human immunodeficiency virus type 1 group M subtype B (isolate Lai) (HIV-1).
   2249..2429    +  LTR            5' LTR (truncated): truncated 5' long terminal repeat (LTR) from HIV-1
   2491..3079    -  rep_origin     ori: high-copy-number ColE1/pMB1/pBR322/pUC origin of replication
   3250..4110    -  CDS            AmpR: β-lactamase; bla; confers resistance to ampicillin, carbenicillin, and related antibiotics
   4111..4215    -  promoter       AmpR promoter: bla
   4274..4326    -  misc_feature   bom (fragment): basis of mobility region from pBR322
   4481..4860    +  enhancer       CMV enhancer: human cytomegalovirus immediate early enhancer
   4861..5060    +  promoter       CMV promoter: human cytomegalovirus (CMV) immediate early promoter
   5078..5258    +  LTR            5' LTR (truncated): truncated 5' long terminal repeat (LTR) from HIV-1
   5305..5430    +  misc_feature   HIV-1 Ψ: packaging signal of human immunodeficiency virus type 1
   5414..5752    +  CDS            HIV-1 gag (fragment): gag protein from human immunodeficiency virus 1; gag
   5927..6160    +  misc_feature   RRE: The Rev response element (RRE) of HIV-1 allows for Rev-dependent mRNA export from the nucleus to the cytoplasm.
   6537..6637    +  CDS            Rev (fragment): human immunodeficiency virus 1 (HIV-1) Rev protein; rev; enhances nuclear export of unspliced and incompletely spliced viral mRNAs
   6687..6804    +  misc_feature   cPPT/CTS: central polypurine tract and central termination sequence of HIV-1
   6929..7232    +  enhancer       CMV enhancer: human cytomegalovirus immediate early enhancer
   7233..7436    +  promoter       CMV promoter: human cytomegalovirus (CMV) immediate early promoter
   7508..8014    +  CDS            UBE2G1: UB2G1_HUMAN - Also known as UBE2G. Experimental evidence at protein level: Swiss-Prot protein existence level 1. Accepts ubiquitin from the E1 complex and catalyzes its covalent attachment to other proteins. In vitro catalyzes 'Lys-48'-, as well as 'Lys-63'-linked polyubiquitination. May be involved in degradation of muscle-specific proteins. Mediates polyubiquitination of CYP3A4. From Homo sapiens (Human).
   8080..1023    +  CDS            HygR (fragment) (across the origin): aminoglycoside phosphotransferase from E. coli; aph(4)-Ia; confers resistance to hygromycin
