[The description below was written by a language model from this plasmid's Addgene catalogue record and pLannotate feature annotations shown in this document.]
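Description:
pLC-Flag-UBE2G1 sg2R-P2A-Hygro is an HIV-1-based lentiviral transfer plasmid of about 8.1 kb, built on the pLCE backbone for stable expression of human UBE2G1 in mammalian cells. It is propagated in E. coli through a high-copy ColE1/pUC-type origin with ampicillin selection (AmpR under its own bla promoter). Viral genomic RNA is driven by a CMV enhancer/promoter fused to a truncated 5' LTR. This is followed by the Ψ packaging signal with a partial gag sequence, the Rev response element for Rev-dependent nuclear export, and the cPPT/CTS element. A second truncated LTR lies downstream of a nef-derived fragment and closes the proviral unit.

The payload is driven by an internal CMV enhancer/promoter and encodes N-terminally Flag-tagged UBE2G1, a ubiquitin-conjugating (E2) enzyme. It is joined through a P2A self-cleaving peptide to the hygromycin resistance gene, so a single transcript yields both the tagged protein and the marker used to select transduced cells. The Flag tag and P2A are stated in the catalogue entry but are not annotated separately in the feature tables. A single loxP site and a WPRE, which enhances transcript stability and expression, follow the cassette.

The UBE2G1 cDNA carries several silent mutations that disrupt an sgRNA binding site, making it resistant to Cas9 cleavage while leaving the protein sequence unchanged. This design suits rescue or complementation experiments in cells where endogenous UBE2G1 has been knocked out, and the associated work concerns CRISPR screens for mediators of cereblon modulator toxicity in primary effusion lymphoma. The depositor and sequencing-derived records differ by only two nucleotides and give the same annotation.
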