Addgene plasmid #124299: pLC-Flag-UBE2G1 sg2R-P2A-Hygro
Purpose: Lentiviral vector for expression of Flag tagged UBE2G1-P2A-Hygro casette from a CMV promoter. UBE2G1 cDNA contains silent mutations to disrupt a sgRNA binding site.
Depositing lab: Eva Gottwein. Depositing organization: Northwestern University. Publication: Genome-wide CRISPR screens reveal genetic mediators of cereblon modulator toxicity in primary effusion lymphoma. Patil A, Manzano M, Gottwein E. Blood Adv. 2019 Jul 23;3(14):2105-2117. doi: 10.1182/bloodadvances.2019031732. PubMed 31300418.
Backbone
  Vector backbone: pLCE
  Total vector size (bp): 8082
  Vector type: Mammalian Expression, Lentiviral
  Selectable markers: Hygromycin
Growth in bacteria
  Bacterial resistance: Ampicillin, 100 μg/mL
  Growth temperature: 37°C
  Growth strain: NEB Stable
  Copy number: High Copy
Gene/Insert
  Gene/Insert name: UBE2G1
  Species: H. sapiens (human)
  Insert size (bp): 534
  Mutation: several silent mutations to disrupt sgRNA targeting
  GenBank ID: NM_003342
  Entrez Gene: UBE2G1 (a.k.a. E217K, UBC7, UBE2G)
  Promoter: CMV
  Tag / fusion protein: Flag (N terminal on insert)
  Cloning method: Gibson Cloning
  Sequencing primers: 5′ -; 3′ -
Resource information
  A portion of this plasmid was derived from a plasmid made by: UBE2G1 cDNA was cloned from Addgene plasmid 31407
Terms and licenses: Academic/Nonprofit Terms; Industry Terms: Not Available to Industry
How to cite: pLC-Flag-UBE2G1 sg2R-P2A-Hygro was a gift from Eva Gottwein (Addgene plasmid # 124299 ; http://n2t.net/addgene:124299 ; RRID:Addgene_124299)
